Addgene plasmid #139838: pFUW-tetO-Irf8
Purpose: doxycycline-inducible expression of mouse Irf8 in mammalian cells
Depositing lab: Filipe Pereira. Depositing organization: Lund University. Publication: Direct reprogramming of fibroblasts into antigen-presenting dendritic cells. Rosa FF, Pires CF, Kurochkin I, Ferreira AG, Gomes AM, Palma LG, Shaiv K, Solanas L, Azenha C, Papatsenko D, Schulz O, Reis e Sousa C, Pereira CF. Sci Immunol. 2018 Dec 7;3(30). pii: 3/30/eaau4292. doi: 10.1126/sciimmunol.aau4292. PubMed 30530727.
Backbone
  Vector backbone: pFUW-tetO
  Vector type: Mammalian Expression, Lentiviral
Growth in bacteria
  Bacterial resistance: Ampicillin, 100 μg/mL
  Growth temperature: 37°C
  Growth strain: NEB Stable
  Copy number: High Copy
Gene/Insert
  Gene/Insert name: Irf8
  Species: M. musculus (mouse)
  Insert size (bp): 1275
  GenBank ID: NM_001301811.1
  Entrez Gene: Irf8 (a.k.a. ICSBP, IRF-8, Icsbp1, Myls)
  Promoter: TRE-mCMV
  Cloning method: Restriction Enzyme; 5′ cloning site EcoRI (unknown if destroyed); 3′ cloning site EcoRI (unknown if destroyed)
  Sequencing primers: 5′ TCCACGCTGTTTTGACCTCC
Terms and licenses: Academic/Nonprofit Terms; Industry Terms: Not Available to Industry
Depositor comments: Please note Irf8 insert is duplicated in this plasmid. Irf8 coding sequence contains a stop codon so the duplication does not affect plasmid function.
How to cite: pFUW-tetO-Irf8 was a gift from Filipe Pereira (Addgene plasmid # 139838 ; http://n2t.net/addgene:139838 ; RRID:Addgene_139838)
