[The description below was written by a language model from this plasmid's Addgene catalogue record and the feature table of its GenBank file.]
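Description:
pFUW-tetO-Irf8 is a 10.9 kb HIV-1-based lentiviral transfer plasmid built on the pFUW-tetO backbone for doxycycline-inducible expression of mouse Irf8 (interferon regulatory factor 8, also known as ICSBP) in mammalian cells. It is maintained in E. coli through a high-copy ColE1/pUC origin with ampicillin selection. The backbone also carries an f1 origin and an SV40/EM7-driven bleomycin/Zeocin resistance cassette with an SV40 poly(A). That cassette lies outside the LTR-flanked region, so it would not be carried into transduced cells by the virus.

Viral genomic RNA is transcribed from a CMV enhancer/promoter fused to a truncated 5' LTR. This is followed by the Psi packaging signal, the Rev response element and the cPPT/CTS. The second LTR is annotated as another truncated LTR and is followed by a bGH polyadenylation signal.

Within the provirus, a tetracycline response element with seven tetO copies is coupled to a minimal CMV promoter and drives the Irf8 coding sequence. A WPRE lies downstream to enhance transcript stability and expression. Induction requires a tetracycline-controlled transactivator, which is not encoded on this plasmid and must be supplied separately.

The insert itself is not annotated in the feature table, but it would occupy the unannotated interval between the minimal promoter and the WPRE. The 1275 bp insert was cloned at EcoRI sites, and the depositor notes that it is present in duplicate. Because the first copy ends in a stop codon, the duplication is reported not to affect function. The associated work used the plasmid in transcription-factor-mediated direct reprogramming of fibroblasts into antigen-presenting dendritic cells.
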