LOCUS       Exported 10943 bp ds-DNA circular SYN 12-MAY-2021
DEFINITION  doxycycline-inducible expression of mouse Irf8 in mammalian cells.
ACCESSION   .
VERSION     .
KEYWORDS    pFUW-tetO-Irf8
SOURCE      synthetic DNA construct
  ORGANISM  synthetic DNA construct
REFERENCE   1 (bases 1 to 10943)
  AUTHORS   Rosa FF, Pires CF, Kurochkin I, Ferreira AG, Gomes AM, Palma LG,
            Shaiv K, Solanas L, Azenha C, Papatsenko D, Schulz O, Reis e Sousa
            C, Pereira CF
  TITLE     Direct reprogramming of fibroblasts into antigen-presenting
            dendritic cells.
  JOURNAL   Sci Immunol. 2018 Dec 7;3(30). pii: 3/30/eaau4292. doi:
            10.1126/sciimmunol.aau4292.
  PUBMED    30530727
REFERENCE   2 (bases 1 to 10943)
  AUTHORS   .
  TITLE     Direct Submission
  JOURNAL   Exported May 12, 2021 from SnapGene Server 1.1.58
            http://www.snapgene.com
FEATURES             Location/Qualifiers
     source          1..10943
                     /organism="synthetic DNA construct"
                     /mol_type="other DNA"
     misc_feature    167..284
                     /label=cPPT/CTS
                     /note="central polypurine tract and central termination
                     sequence of HIV-1"
     protein_bind    341..611
                     /label=tetracycline response element
                     /bound_moiety="tetracycline repressor TetR"
                     /note="contains seven copies of the tetracycline operator
                     tetO"
     promoter        644..682
                     /label=minimal CMV promoter
                     /note="human cytomegalovirus (CMV) immediate early
                     promoter"
     primer_bind     679..703
                     /label=LNCX
                     /note="Human CMV promoter, forward primer"
     misc_feature    3362..3950
                     /label=WPRE
                     /note="woodchuck hepatitis virus posttranscriptional
                     regulatory element"
     primer_bind     complement(3415..3435)
                     /label=WPRE-R
                     /note="WPRE, reverse primer"
     CDS             complement(3833..3844)
                     /codon_start=1
                     /product="Factor Xa recognition and cleavage site"
                     /label=Factor Xa site
                     /translation="IEGR"
     primer_bind     complement(3953..3969)
                     /label=KS primer
                     /note="common sequencing primer, one of multiple similar
                     variants"
     primer_bind     complement(3954..3970)
                     /label=pBluescriptKS
                     /note="For pBluescript vector"
     LTR             4475..4655
                     /label=5' LTR (truncated)
                     /note="truncated 5' long terminal repeat (LTR) from HIV-1"
     primer_bind     complement(4681..4698)
                     /label=BGH-rev
                     /note="Bovine growth hormone terminator, reverse primer.
                     Also called BGH reverse"
     polyA_signal    4687..4911
                     /label=bGH poly(A) signal
                     /note="bovine growth hormone polyadenylation signal"
     rep_origin      4957..5385
                     /direction=RIGHT
                     /label=f1 ori
                     /note="f1 bacteriophage origin of replication; arrow
                     indicates direction of (+) strand synthesis"
     primer_bind     complement(5044..5063)
                     /label=F1ori-R
                     /note="F1 origin, reverse primer"
     primer_bind     5254..5275
                     /label=F1ori-F
                     /note="F1 origin, forward primer"
     primer_bind     complement(5394..5414)
                     /label=pBABE 3'
                     /note="SV40 enhancer, reverse primer for pBABE vectors"
     promoter        5399..5728
                     /label=SV40 promoter
                     /note="SV40 enhancer and early promoter"
     rep_origin      5579..5714
                     /label=SV40 ori
                     /note="SV40 origin of replication"
     primer_bind     5641..5660
                     /label=SV40pro-F
                     /note="SV40 promoter/origin, forward primer"
     promoter        5776..5823
                     /label=EM7 promoter
                     /note="synthetic bacterial promoter "
     CDS             5842..6216
                     /codon_start=1
                     /gene="Sh ble from Streptoalloteichus hindustanus"
                     /product="antibiotic-binding protein"
                     /label=BleoR
                     /note="confers resistance to bleomycin, phleomycin, and
                     Zeocin(TM)"
                     /translation="MAKLTSAVPVLTARDVAGAVEFWTDRLGFSRDFVEDDFAGVVRDD
                     VTLFISAVQDQVVPDNTLAWVWVRGLDELYAEWSEVVSTNFRDASGPAMTEIGEQPWGR
                     EFALRDPAGNCVHFVAEEQD"
     polyA_signal    6346..6467
                     /label=SV40 poly(A) signal
                     /note="SV40 polyadenylation signal"
     primer_bind     complement(6383..6402)
                     /label=SV40pA-R
                     /note="SV40 polyA, reverse primer"
     primer_bind     6437..6456
                     /label=EBV-rev
                     /note="SV40 polyA terminator, reverse primer"
     primer_bind     complement(6516..6532)
                     /label=M13 rev
                     /note="common sequencing primer, one of multiple similar
                     variants"
     primer_bind     complement(6516..6532)
                     /label=M13 Reverse
                     /note="In lacZ gene. Also called M13-rev"
     primer_bind     complement(6529..6551)
                     /label=M13/pUC Reverse
                     /note="In lacZ gene"
     protein_bind    6540..6556
                     /label=lac operator
                     /bound_moiety="lac repressor encoded by lacI"
                     /note="The lac repressor binds to the lac operator to
                     inhibit transcription in E. coli. This inhibition can be
                     relieved by adding lactose or
                     isopropyl-beta-D-thiogalactopyranoside (IPTG)."
     promoter        complement(6564..6594)
                     /label=lac promoter
                     /note="promoter for the E. coli lac operon"
     protein_bind    6609..6630
                     /label=CAP binding site
                     /bound_moiety="E. coli catabolite activator protein"
                     /note="CAP binding activates transcription in the presence
                     of cAMP."
     primer_bind     complement(6747..6764)
                     /label=L4440
                     /note="L4440 vector, forward primer"
     rep_origin      complement(6918..7506)
                     /direction=LEFT
                     /label=ori
                     /note="high-copy-number ColE1/pMB1/pBR322/pUC origin of
                     replication"
     primer_bind     complement(6998..7017)
                     /label=pBR322ori-F
                     /note="pBR322 origin, forward primer"
     CDS             complement(7677..8537)
                     /codon_start=1
                     /gene="bla"
                     /product="beta-lactamase"
                     /label=AmpR
                     /note="confers resistance to ampicillin, carbenicillin, and
                     related antibiotics"
                     /translation="MSIQHFRVALIPFFAAFCLPVFAHPETLVKVKDAEDQLGARVGYI
                     ELDLNSGKILESFRPEERFPMMSTFKVLLCGAVLSRIDAGQEQLGRRIHYSQNDLVEYS
                     PVTEKHLTDGMTVRELCSAAITMSDNTAANLLLTTIGGPKELTAFLHNMGDHVTRLDRW
                     EPELNEAIPNDERDTTMPVAMATTLRKLLTGELLTLASRQQLIDWMEADKVAGPLLRSA
                     LPAGWFIADKSGAGERGSRGIIAALGPDGKPSRIVVIYTTGSQATMDERNRQIAEIGAS
                     LIKHW"
     primer_bind     8300..8319
                     /label=Amp-R
                     /note="Ampicillin resistance gene, reverse primer"
     promoter        complement(8538..8642)
                     /gene="bla"
                     /label=AmpR promoter
     primer_bind     complement(8717..8736)
                     /label=pRS-marker
                     /note="pRS vectors, use to sequence yeast selectable
                     marker"
     enhancer        8908..9287
                     /label=CMV enhancer
                     /note="human cytomegalovirus immediate early enhancer"
     promoter        9289..9487
                     /label=CMV promoter
                     /note="human cytomegalovirus (CMV) immediate early
                     promoter"
     primer_bind     9442..9462
                     /label=CMV-F
                     /note="Human CMV immediate early promoter, forward primer"
     LTR             9505..9685
                     /label=5' LTR (truncated)
                     /note="truncated 5' long terminal repeat (LTR) from HIV-1"
     misc_feature    9732..9857
                     /label=HIV-1 Psi
                     /note="packaging signal of human immunodeficiency virus
                     type 1"
     misc_feature    10350..10583
                     /label=RRE
                     /note="The Rev response element (RRE) of HIV-1 allows for
                     Rev-dependent mRNA export from the nucleus to the
                     cytoplasm."
     CDS             10768..10812
                     /codon_start=1
                     /product="antigenic peptide corresponding to amino acids
                     655 to 669 of the HIV envelope protein gp41 (Lutje Hulsik
                     et al., 2013)"
                     /label=gp41 peptide
                     /note="recognized by the 2H10 single-chain llama nanobody"
                     /translation="KNEQELLELDKWASL"
ORIGIN
        1 accattatcg tttcagaccc acctcccaac cccgagggga cccgacaggc ccgaaggaat
       61 agaagaagaa ggtggagaga gagacagaga cagatccatt cgattagtga acggatcggc
      121 actgcgtgcg ccaattctgc agacaaatgg cagtattcat ccacaatttt aaaagaaaag
      181 gggggattgg ggggtacagt gcaggggaaa gaatagtaga cataatagca acagacatac
      241 aaactaaaga attacaaaaa caaattacaa aaattcaaaa ttttcgggtt tattacaggg
      301 acagcagaga tccagtttgg ttagatctcg agtttaccac tccctatcag tgatagagaa
      361 aagtgaaagt cgagtttacc actccctatc agtgatagag aaaagtgaaa gtcgagttta
      421 ccactcccta tcagtgatag agaaaagtga aagtcgagtt taccactccc tatcagtgat
      481 agagaaaagt gaaagtcgag tttaccactc cctatcagtg atagagaaaa gtgaaagtcg
      541 agtttaccac tccctatcag tgatagagaa aagtgaaagt cgagtttacc actccctatc
      601 agtgatagag aaaagtgaaa gtcgagctcg gtacccgggt cgaggtaggc gtgtacggtg
      661 ggaggcctat ataagcagag ctcgtttagt gaaccgtcag atcgcctgga gacgccatcc
      721 acgctgtttt gacctccata gaagacaccg ggaccgatcc agcctccgcg gccccgaatt
      781 catgtgtgac cggaacggcg ggcggcggct gcggcagtgg ctgatcgaac agatcgacag
      841 cagcatgtac ccggggctga tctgggaaaa tgatgagaag accatgttcc gtatcccctg
      901 gaagcatgcc ggcaagcagg attacaatca ggaggtggat gcttccatct tcaaggcctg
      961 ggcagttttt aaagggaagt ttaaagaggg agacaaagct gaaccagcca cgtggaagac
     1021 gaggttacgc tgtgctctga acaagagccc agattttgaa gaagtgactg accggtccca
     1081 gctggacatt tctgagccat ataaagttta ccgaattgtc cccgaggaag aacaaaaatg
     1141 caagctgggc gtggcacctg caggctgcat gagcgaagtt cctgagatgg agtgtggccg
     1201 ctcagagatt gaggagctga tcaaggaacc ttctgtggat gagtacatgg gtatgaccaa
     1261 gaggagccca tccccaccag aggcctgcag gagccagatc ctccctgact ggtgggtcca
     1321 gcagcccagt gcaggcctgc cactggtgac cggatatgcc gcctatgaca cacaccattc
     1381 agctttctcc cagatggtca tcagcttcta ctacgggggc aagctggtgg gccaggccac
     1441 caccacctgc cttgaaggct gccgtctctc cctgagccag ccggggctgc ctaagttgta
     1501 tgggccggat ggcctggaac ccgtgtgctt tccgacggcc gacaccatcc ccagtgagcg
     1561 gcagaggcag gtgacccgga agctgtttgg gcacctggaa cgtggcgtgc tactgcacag
     1621 caaccgcaag ggcgtgttcg tgaagcggct gtgccagggc cgcgtgttct gcagcggcaa
     1681 cgcggtggtg tgcaagggca ggcccaacaa gctggagcgg gacgaggtgg tgcaggtctt
     1741 tgacaccaac cagttcatcc gagagctgca gcaattctac gccacccaga gccgcctacc
     1801 tgacagcagg gtggtcctgt gcttcgggga ggagtttccg gacactgtgc ccttgcgctc
     1861 caaactcatt ctggtgcagg tagagcagct gtatgccagg cagctggtgg aggaagcggg
     1921 caagagctgc ggtgctggct ccctgatgcc agccctggag gagccccagc cggaccaggc
     1981 tttccgcatg tttccggata tctgtacctc acaccagaga ccctttttta gagaaaatca
     2041 acagatcacc gtctaagaat tcatgtgtga ccggaacggc gggcggcggc tgcggcagtg
     2101 gctgatcgaa cagatcgaca gcagcatgta cccggggctg atctgggaaa atgatgagaa
     2161 gaccatgttc cgtatcccct ggaagcatgc cggcaagcag gattacaatc aggaggtgga
     2221 tgcttccatc ttcaaggcct gggcagtttt taaagggaag tttaaagagg gagacaaagc
     2281 tgaaccagcc acgtggaaga cgaggttacg ctgtgctctg aacaagagcc cagattttga
     2341 agaagtgact gaccggtccc agctggacat ttctgagcca tataaagttt accgaattgt
     2401 ccccgaggaa gaacaaaaat gcaagctggg cgtggcacct gcaggctgca tgagcgaagt
     2461 tcctgagatg gagtgtggcc gctcagagat tgaggagctg atcaaggaac cttctgtgga
     2521 tgagtacatg ggtatgacca agaggagccc atccccacca gaggcctgca ggagccagat
     2581 cctccctgac tggtgggtcc agcagcccag tgcaggcctg ccactggtga ccggatatgc
     2641 cgcctatgac acacaccatt cagctttctc ccagatggtc atcagcttct actacggggg
     2701 caagctggtg ggccaggcca ccaccacctg ccttgaaggc tgccgtctct ccctgagcca
     2761 gccggggctg cctaagttgt atgggccgga tggcctggaa cccgtgtgct ttccgacggc
     2821 cgacaccatc cccagtgagc ggcagaggca ggtgacccgg aagctgtttg ggcacctgga
     2881 acgtggcgtg ctactgcaca gcaaccgcaa gggcgtgttc gtgaagcggc tgtgccaggg
     2941 ccgcgtgttc tgcagcggca acgcggtggt gtgcaagggc aggcccaaca agctggagcg
     3001 ggacgaggtg gtgcaggtct ttgacaccaa ccagttcatc cgagagctgc agcaattcta
     3061 cgccacccag agccgcctac ctgacagcag ggtggtcctg tgcttcgggg aggagtttcc
     3121 ggacactgtg cccttgcgct ccaaactcat tctggtgcag gtagagcagc tgtatgccag
     3181 gcagctggtg gaggaagcgg gcaagagctg cggtgctggc tccctgatgc cagccctgga
     3241 ggagccccag ccggaccagg ctttccgcat gtttccggat atctgtacct cacaccagag
     3301 accctttttt agagaaaatc aacagatcac cgtctaagaa ttcgatatca agcttatcga
     3361 taatcaacct ctggattaca aaatttgtga aagattgact ggtattctta actatgttgc
     3421 tccttttacg ctatgtggat acgctgcttt aatgcctttg tatcatgcta ttgcttcccg
     3481 tatggctttc attttctcct ccttgtataa atcctggttg ctgtctcttt atgaggagtt
     3541 gtggcccgtt gtcaggcaac gtggcgtggt gtgcactgtg tttgctgacg caacccccac
     3601 tggttggggc attgccacca cctgtcagct cctttccggg actttcgctt tccccctccc
     3661 tattgccacg gcggaactca tcgccgcctg ccttgcccgc tgctggacag gggctcggct
     3721 gttgggcact gacaattccg tggtgttgtc ggggaaatca tcgtcctttc cttggctgct
     3781 cgcctgtgtt gccacctgga ttctgcgcgg gacgtccttc tgctacgtcc cttcggccct
     3841 caatccagcg gaccttcctt cccgcggcct gctgccggct ctgcggcctc ttccgcgtct
     3901 tcgccttcgc cctcagacga gtcggatctc cctttgggcc gcctccccgc atcgataccg
     3961 tcgacctcga gacctagaaa aacatggagc aatcacaagt agcaatacag cagctaccaa
     4021 tgctgattgt gcctggctag aagcacaaga ggaggaggag gtgggttttc cagtcacacc
     4081 tcaggtacct ttaagaccaa tgacttacaa ggcagctgta gatcttagcc actttttaaa
     4141 agaaaagggg ggactggaag ggctaattca ctcccaacga agacaagata tccttgatct
     4201 gtggatctac cacacacaag gctacttccc tgattggcag aactacacac cagggccagg
     4261 gatcagatat ccactgacct ttggatggtg ctacaagcta gtaccagttg agcaagagaa
     4321 ggtagaagaa gccaatgaag gagagaacac ccgcttgtta caccctgtga gcctgcatgg
     4381 gatggatgac ccggagagag aagtattaga gtggaggttt gacagccgcc tagcatttca
     4441 tcacatggcc cgagagctgc atccggactg tactgggtct ctctggttag accagatctg
     4501 agcctgggag ctctctggct aactagggaa cccactgctt aagcctcaat aaagcttgcc
     4561 ttgagtgctt caagtagtgt gtgcccgtct gttgtgtgac tctggtaact agagatccct
     4621 cagacccttt tagtcagtgt ggaaaatctc tagcagggcc cgtttaaacc cgctgatcag
     4681 cctcgactgt gccttctagt tgccagccat ctgttgtttg cccctccccc gtgccttcct
     4741 tgaccctgga aggtgccact cccactgtcc tttcctaata aaatgaggaa attgcatcgc
     4801 attgtctgag taggtgtcat tctattctgg ggggtggggt ggggcaggac agcaaggggg
     4861 aggattggga agacaatagc aggcatgctg gggatgcggt gggctctatg gcttctgagg
     4921 cggaaagaac cagctggggc tctagggggt atccccnnnn nnnnnnnnnn nnnnnnnnnn
     4981 nnnnnnnnnn nnnnnnnnnn nnnnnnnnnn nnnnnnnnnn nnnnnnnnnn nnnnnnnnnn
     5041 nnnnnnnnnn nnnnnnnnnn nnnnnnnnnn nnnnnnnnnn cnnnnnnnnn nnnnnnnnnn
     5101 nnnnnnnnnn nnnnnnnnnn nnnnnnnnnn nnnnnnnnnn nnnnnnnnnn nnnnnnnnnn
     5161 nnnnnnnnnn nnannnnnnn nnnnnnnnnn nnnnnnnnnn nnnnnnnnnn nnnnnnnnnn
     5221 nncctttgac gttggagtcc acgttcttta atagtggact cttgttccaa actggaacaa
     5281 cactcaaccc tatctcggtc tattcttttg atttataagg gattttgccg atttcggcct
     5341 attggttaaa aaatgagctg atttaacaaa aatttaacgc gaattaattc tgtggaatgt
     5401 gtgtcagtta gggtgtggaa agtccccagg ctccccagca ggcagaagta tgcaaagcat
     5461 gcatctcaat tagtcagcaa ccaggtgtgg aaagtcccca ggctccccag caggcagaag
     5521 tatgcaaagc atgcatctca attagtcagc aaccatagtc ccgcccctaa ctccgcccat
     5581 cccgccccta actccgccca gttccgccca ttctccgccc catggctgac taattttttt
     5641 tatttatgca gaggccgagg ccgcctctgc ctctgagcta ttccagaagt agtgaggagg
     5701 cttttttgga ggcctaggct tttgcaaaaa gctcccggga gcttgtatat ccattttcgg
     5761 atctgatcag cacgtgttga caattaatca tcggcatagt atatcggcat agtataatac
     5821 gacaaggtga ggaactaaac catggccaag ttgaccagtg ccgttccggt gctcaccgcg
     5881 cgcgacgtcg ccggagcggt cgagttctgg accgaccggc tcgggttctc ccgggacttc
     5941 gtggaggacg acttcgccgg tgtggtccgg gacgacgtga ccctgttcat cagcgcggtc
     6001 caggaccagg tggtgccgga caacaccctg gcctgggtgt gggtgcgcgg cctggacgag
     6061 ctgtacgccg agtggtcgga ggtcgtgtcc acgaacttcc gggacgcctc cgggccggcc
     6121 atgaccgaga tcggcgagca gccgtggggg cgggagttcg ccctgcgcga cccggccggc
     6181 aactgcgtgc acttcgtggc cgaggagcag gactgacacg tgctacgaga tttcgattcc
     6241 accgccgcct tctatgaaag gttgggcttc ggaatcgttt tccgggacgc cggctggatg
     6301 atcctccagc gcggggatct catgctggag ttcttcgccc accccaactt gtttattgca
     6361 gcttataatg gttacaaata aagcaatagc atcacaaatt tcacaaataa agcatttttt
     6421 tcactgcatt ctagttgtgg tttgtccaaa ctcatcaatg tatcttatca tgtctgtata
     6481 ccgtcgacct ctagctagag cttggcgtaa tcatggtcat agctgtttcc tgtgtgaaat
     6541 tgttatccgc tcacaattcc acacaacata cgagccggaa gcataaagtg taaagcctgg
     6601 ggtgcctaat gagtgagcta actcacatta attgcgttgc gctcactgcc cgctttccag
     6661 tcgggaaacc tgtcgtgcca gctgcattaa tgaatcggcc aacgcgcggg gagaggcggt
     6721 ttgcgtattg ggcgctcttc cgcttcctcg ctcactgact cgctgcgctc ggtcgttcgg
     6781 ctgcggcgag cggtatcagc tcactcaaag gcggtaatac ggttatccac agaatcaggg
     6841 gataacgcag gaaagaacat gtgagcaaaa ggccagcaaa aggccaggaa ccgtaaaaag
     6901 gccgcgttgc tggcgttttt ccataggctc cgcccccctg acgagcatca caaaaatcga
     6961 cgctcaagtc agaggtggcg aaacccgaca ggactataaa gataccaggc gtttccccct
     7021 ggaagctccc tcgtgcgctc tcctgttccg accctgccgc ttaccggata cctgtccgcc
     7081 tttctccctt cgggaagcgt ggcgctttct catagctcac gctgtaggta tctcagttcg
     7141 gtgtaggtcg ttcgctccaa gctgggctgt gtgcacgaac cccccgttca gcccgaccgc
     7201 tgcgccttat ccggtaacta tcgtcttgag tccaacccgg taagacacga cttatcgcca
     7261 ctggcagcag ccactggtaa caggattagc agagcgaggt atgtaggcgg tgctacagag
     7321 ttcttgaagt ggtggcctaa ctacggctac actagaagaa cagtatttgg tatctgcgct
     7381 ctgctgaagc cagttacctt cggaaaaaga gttggtagct cttgatccgg caaacaaacc
     7441 accgctggta gcggtggttt ttttgtttgc aagcagcaga ttacgcgcag aaaaaaagga
     7501 tctcaagaag atcctttgat cttttctacg gggtctgacg ctcagtggaa cgaaaactca
     7561 cgttaaggga ttttggtcat gagattatca aaaaggatct tcacctagat ccttttaaat
     7621 taaaaatgaa gttttaaatc aatctaaagt atatatgagt aaacttggtc tgacagttac
     7681 caatgcttaa tcagtgaggc acctatctca gcgatctgtc tatttcgttc atccatagtt
     7741 gcctgactcc ccgtcgtgta gataactacg atacgggagg gcttaccatc tggccccagt
     7801 gctgcaatga taccgcgaga cccacgctca ccggctccag atttatcagc aataaaccag
     7861 ccagccggaa gggccgagcg cagaagtggt cctgcaactt tatccgcctc catccagtct
     7921 attaattgtt gccgggaagc tagagtaagt agttcgccag ttaatagttt gcgcaacgtt
     7981 gttgccattg ctacaggcat cgtggtgtca cgctcgtcgt ttggtatggc ttcattcagc
     8041 tccggttccc aacgatcaag gcgagttaca tgatccccca tgttgtgcaa aaaagcggtt
     8101 agctccttcg gtcctccgat cgttgtcaga agtaagttgg ccgcagtgtt atcactcatg
     8161 gttatggcag cactgcataa ttctcttact gtcatgccat ccgtaagatg cttttctgtg
     8221 actggtgagt actcaaccaa gtcattctga gaatagtgta tgcggcgacc gagttgctct
     8281 tgcccggcgt caatacggga taataccgcg ccacatagca gaactttaaa agtgctcatc
     8341 attggaaaac gttcttcggg gcgaaaactc tcaaggatct taccgctgtt gagatccagt
     8401 tcgatgtaac ccactcgtgc acccaactga tcttcagcat cttttacttt caccagcgtt
     8461 tctgggtgag caaaaacagg aaggcaaaat gccgcaaaaa agggaataag ggcgacacgg
     8521 aaatgttgaa tactcatact cttccttttt caatattatt gaagcattta tcagggttat
     8581 tgtctcatga gcggatacat atttgaatgt atttagaaaa ataaacaaat aggggttccg
     8641 cgcacatttc cccgaaaagt gccacctgac gtcgacggat cgggagatct cccgatcccc
     8701 tatggtgcac tctcagtaca atctgctctg atgccgcata gttaagccag tatctgctcc
     8761 ctgcttgtgt gttggaggtc gctgagtagt gcgcgagcaa aatttaagct acaacaaggc
     8821 aaggcttgac cgacaattgc atgaagaatc tgcttagggt taggcgtttt gcgctgcttc
     8881 gcgatgtacg ggccagatat acgcgttgac attgattatt gactagttat taatagtaat
     8941 caattacggg gtcattagtt catagcccat atatggagtt ccgcgttaca taacttacgg
     9001 taaatggccc gcctggctga ccgcccaacg acccccgccc attgacgtca ataatgacgt
     9061 atgttcccat agtaacgcca atagggactt tccattgacg tcaatgggtg gagtatttac
     9121 ggtaaactgc ccacttggca gtacatcaag tgtatcatat gccaagtacg ccccctattg
     9181 acgtcaatga cggtaaatgg cccgcctggc attatgccca gtacatgacc ttatgggact
     9241 ttcctacttg gcagtacatc tacgtattag tcatcgctat taccatggtg atgcggtttt
     9301 ggcagtacat caatgggcgt ggatagcggt ttgactcacg gggatttcca agtctccacc
     9361 ccattgacgt caatgggagt ttgttttggc accaaaatca acgggacttt ccaaaatgtc
     9421 gtaacaactc cgccccattg acgcaaatgg gcggtaggcg tgtacggtgg gaggtctata
     9481 taagcagcgc gttttgcctg tactgggtct ctctggttag accagatctg agcctgggag
     9541 ctctctggct aactagggaa cccactgctt aagcctcaat aaagcttgcc ttgagtgctt
     9601 caagtagtgt gtgcccgtct gttgtgtgac tctggtaact agagatccct cagacccttt
     9661 tagtcagtgt ggaaaatctc tagcagtggc gcccgaacag ggacttgaaa gcgaaaggga
     9721 aaccagagga gctctctcga cgcaggactc ggcttgctga agcgcgcacg gcaagaggcg
     9781 aggggcggcg actggtgagt acgccaaaaa ttttgactag cggaggctag aaggagagag
     9841 atgggtgcga gagcgtcagt attaagcggg ggagaattag atcgcgatgg gaaaaaattc
     9901 ggttaaggcc agggggaaag aaaaaatata aattaaaaca tatagtatgg gcaagcaggg
     9961 agctagaacg attcgcagtt aatcctggcc tgttagaaac atcagaaggc tgtagacaaa
    10021 tactgggaca gctacaacca tcccttcaga caggatcaga agaacttaga tcattatata
    10081 atacagtagc aaccctctat tgtgtgcatc aaaggataga gataaaagac accaaggaag
    10141 ctttagacaa gatagaggaa gagcaaaaca aaagtaagac caccgcacag caagcggccg
    10201 ctgatcttca gacctggagg aggagatatg agggacaatt ggagaagtga attatataaa
    10261 tataaagtag taaaaattga accattagga gtagcaccca ccaaggcaaa gagaagagtg
    10321 gtgcagagag aaaaaagagc agtgggaata ggagctttgt tccttgggtt cttgggagca
    10381 gcaggaagca ctatgggcgc agcgtcaatg acgctgacgg tacaggccag acaattattg
    10441 tctggtatag tgcagcagca gaacaatttg ctgagggcta ttgaggcgca acagcatctg
    10501 ttgcaactca cagtctgggg catcaagcag ctccaggcaa gaatcctggc tgtggaaaga
    10561 tacctaaagg atcaacagct cctggggatt tggggttgct ctggaaaact catttgcacc
    10621 actgctgtgc cttggaatgc tagttggagt aataaatctc tggaacagat ttggaatcac
    10681 acgacctgga tggagtggga cagagaaatt aacaattaca caagcttaat acactcctta
    10741 attgaagaat cgcaaaacca gcaagaaaag aatgaacaag aattattgga attagataaa
    10801 tgggcaagtt tgtggaattg gtttaacata acaaattggc tgtggtatat aaaattattc
    10861 ataatgatag taggaggctt ggtaggttta agaatagttt ttgctgtact ttctatagtg
    10921 aatagagtta ggcagggata ttc
//
